>Addgene plasmid #230108 | AiP12311 - pAAV-AiE0226h-minBG-SYFP2-WPRE3-BGHpA (Alias: CN2311) | addgene full sequence | sequence record 461840 | Addgene NGS Result
CCTGCAGGCAGCTGCGCGCTCGCTCGCTCACTGAGGCCGCCCGGGCGTCGGGCGACCTTTGGTCGCCCGG
CCTCAGTGAGCGAGCGAGCGCGCAGAGAGGGAGTGGCCAACTCCATCACTAGGGGTTCCTGCGGCCGCAC
GCGTCACATTTCTCATGAAGCTGAGGTAGCCCAGCATTCTCTACTTTAGAAATCTGGATGTATTTTTTCC
TCATGGGTCTGTAATTGAGTCCGTAATTGACATTTGTACACTTTTAAGATAAATCTAGCCTGTCTTCAAG
TATATTTTAGATCTAGTGAAATACAGAGTACTATAGATTAGATATTCTGAATATCATCTGTTTGTTATTT
AGTAATGTGATATGCCTTGTGTACCCACTTTTGTATTTACCATTATTGCAAAATCAATCAAATGTGAGCA
AAAGCAAAGGCAATTTGAATGACTCAAAATTGAAATTTGAGCTGCCAAATCAAGCAGTAAAACAATTTTT
ACCAGCTCTATTGATTGTTAGAAAGATAAGTTATAAACTTTATTTCAAGTAAATTTCTAAAAGATCTGGG
AATGTGATTATTCCAAGGCAGATGGCGAAGACCTTTATTTCCACTGATTATTCACAGATGCAAATTATTA
TGCAACTGGAAGCATACTAAGATATTGCAAAGATGTTCTGACATTAGTCATCTGCTGCCTTTGTTACTTT
GGTGTCAATTTTCTTATTCTTTCCAAAGGAAGATCCTTACAGTTTGTATTCTTTCACAGCTGGGAAATGA
TCAGTTGAGAATTATTCAAACACACCAATCTGTTAACCGTACTTCTTCCCAGATAATGCAATATTTTGCA
GGGTGACAGGCAAAAAGTGGTCATTTTTTACTTCATAGAGCTCGGGCTGGGCATAAAAGTCAGGGCAGAG
CCATCTATTGCTTACATTTGCTTCTGGGATCCAGATCTTTCGAAGCTAGCGCTACCGGTCGCCACCATGG
TGAGCAAGGGCGAGGAGCTGTTCACCGGGGTGGTGCCCATCCTGGTCGAGCTGGACGGCGACGTAAACGG
CCACAAGTTCAGCGTGTCCGGCGAGGGCGAGGGCGATGCCACCTACGGCAAGCTGACCCTGAAGCTGATC
TGCACCACCGGCAAGCTGCCCGTGCCCTGGCCCACCCTCGTGACCACCCTGGGCTACGGCGTGCAGTGCT
TCGCCCGCTACCCCGACCACATGAAGCAGCACGACTTCTTCAAGTCCGCCATGCCCGAAGGCTACGTCCA
GGAGCGCACCATCTTCTTCAAGGACGACGGCAACTACAAGACCCGCGCCGAGGTGAAGTTCGAGGGCGAC
ACCCTGGTGAACCGCATCGAGCTGAAGGGCATCGACTTCAAGGAGGACGGCAACATCCTGGGGCACAAGC
TGGAGTACAACTACAACAGCCACAACGTCTATATCACCGCCGACAAGCAGAAGAACGGCATCAAGGCCAA
CTTCAAGATCCGCCACAACATCGAGGACGGCGGCGTGCAGCTCGCCGACCACTACCAGCAGAACACCCCC
ATCGGCGACGGCCCCGTGCTGCTGCCCGACAACCACTACCTGAGCTACCAGTCCAAGCTGAGCAAAGACC
CCAACGAGAAGCGCGATCACATGGTCCTGCTGGAGTTCGTGACCGCCGCCGGGATCACTCTCGGCATGGA
CGAGCTGTACAAGTAAGTCGACGGCGCGCCGCGGCCGCGAATTCGATATCATAATCAACCTCTGGATTAC
AAAATTTGTGAAAGATTGACTGGTATTCTTAACTATGTTGCTCCTTTTACGCTATGTGGATACGCTGCTT
TAATGCCTTTGTATCATGCTATTGCTTCCCGTATGGCTTTCATTTTCTCCTCCTTGTATAAATCCTGGTT
AGTTCTTGCCACGGCGGAACTCATCGCCGCCTGCCTTGCCCGCTGCTGGACAGGGGCTCGGCTGTTGGGC
ACTGACAATTCCGTGGCTCGAGAGATCTTCGACTGTGCCTTCTAGTTGCCAGCCATCTGTTGTTTGCCCC
TCCCCCGTGCCTTCCTTGACCCTGGAAGGTGCCACTCCCACTGTCCTTTCCTAATAAAATGAGGAAATTG
CATCGCATTGTCTGAGTAGGTGTCATTCTATTCTGGGGGGTGGGGTGGGGCAGGACAGCAAGGGGGAGGA
TTGGGAAGACAATAGCAGGCATGAGATCTCACGTGCGGACCGAGCGGCCGCAGGAACCCCTAGTGATGGA
GTTGGCCACTCCCTCTCTGCGCGCTCGCTCGCTCACTGAGGCCGGGCGACCAAAGGTCGCCCGACGCCCG
GGCTTTGCCCGGGCGGCCTCAGTGAGCGAGCGAGCGCGCAGCTGCCTGCAGGGGCGCCTGATGCGGTATT
TTCTCCTTACGCATCTGTGCGGTATTTCACACCGCATA
[95 nt withheld, positions 2419-2513]
T
[46 nt withheld, positions 2515-2560]
C
[141 nt withheld, positions 2562-2702]
CCTTTGACGTTGGAGTCCACGTTCTTT
[37 nt withheld, positions 2730-2766]
ACTCTATCTCGGGCTATTCTTTTGATTTATAAGGGATTTTGCCGATTTCGGTCTATTGGTTAAAAAATGA
GCTGATTTAACAAAAATTTAACGCGAATTTTAACAAAATATTAACGTTTACAATTTTATGGTGCACTCTC
AGTACAATCTGCTCTGATGCCGCATAGTTAAGCCAGCCCCGACACCCGCCAACACCCGCTGACGCGCCCT
GACGGGCTTGTCTGCTCCCGGCATCCGCTTACAGACAAGCTGTGACCGTCTCCGGGAGCTGCATGTGTCA
GAGGTTTTCACCGTCATCACCGAAACGCGCGAGACGAAAGGGCCTCGTGATACGCCTATTTTTATAGGTT
AATGTCATGATAATAATGGTTTCTTAGACGTCAGGTGGCACTTTTCGGGGAAATGTGCGCGGAACCCCTA
TTTGTTTATTTTTCTAAATACATTCAAATATGTATCCGCTCATGAGACAATAACCCTGATAAATGCTTCA
ATAATATTGAAAAAGGAAGAGTATGAGTATTCAACATTTCCGTGTCGCCCTTATTCCCTTTTTTGCGGCA
TTTTGCCTTCCTGTTTTTGCTCACCCAGAAACGCTGGTGAAAGTAAAAGATGCTGAAGATCAGTTGGGTG
CACGAGTGGGTTACATCGAACTGGATCTCAACAGCGGTAAGATCCTTGAGAGTTTTCGCCCCGAAGAACG
TTTTCCAATGATGAGCACTTTTAAAGTTCTGCTATGTGGCGCGGTATTATCCCGTATTGACGCCGGGCAA
GAGCAACTCGGTCGCCGCATACACTATTCTCAGAATGACTTGGTTGAGTACTCACCAGTCACAGAAAAGC
ATCTTACGGATGGCATGACAGTAAGAGAATTATGCAGTGCTGCCATAACCATGAGTGATAACACTGCGGC
CAACTTACTTCTGACAACGATCGGAGGACCGAAGGAGCTAACCGCTTTTTTGCACAACATGGGGGATCAT
GTAACTCGCCTTGATCGTTGGGAACCGGAGCTGAATGAAGCCATACCAAACGACGAGCGTGACACCACGA
TGCCTGTAGCAATGGCAACAACGTTGCGCAAACTATTAACTGGCGAACTACTTACTCTAGCTTCCCGGCA
ACAATTAATAGACTGGATGGAGGCGGATAAAGTTGCAGGACCACTTCTGCGCTCGGCCCTTCCGGCTGGC
TGGTTTATTGCTGATAAATCTGGAGCCGGTGAGCGTGGGTCTCGCGGTATCATTGCAGCACTGGGGCCAG
ATGGTAAGCCCTCCCGTATCGTAGTTATCTACACGACGGGGAGTCAGGCAACTATGGATGAACGAAATAG
ACAGATCGCTGAGATAGGTGCCTCACTGATTAAGCATTGGTAACTGTCAGACCAAGTTTACTCATATATA
CTTTAGATTGATTTAAAACTTCATTTTTAATTTAAAAGGATCTAGGTGAAGATCCTTTTTGATAATCTCA
TGACCAAAATCCCTTAACGTGAGTTTTCGTTCCACTGAGCGTCAGACCCCGTAGAAAAGATCAAAGGATC
TTCTTGAGATCCTTTTTTTCTGCGCGTAATCTGCTGCTTGCAAACAAAAAAACCACCGCTACCAGCGGTG
GTTTGTTTGCCGGATCAAGAGCTACCAACTCTTTTTCCGAAGGTAACTGGCTTCAGCAGAGCGCAGATAC
CAAATACTGTTCTTCTAGTGTAGCCGTAGTTAGGCCACCACTTCAAGAACTCTGTAGCACCGCCTACATA
CCTCGCTCTGCTAATCCTGTTACCAGTGGCTGCTGCCAGTGGCGATAAGTCGTGTCTTACCGGGTTGGAC
TCAAGACGATAGTTACCGGATAAGGCGCAGCGGTCGGGCTGAACGGGGGGTTCGTGCACACAGCCCAGCT
TGGAGCGAACGACCTACACCGAACTGAGATACCTACAGCGTGAGCTATGAGAAAGCGCCACGCTTCCCGA
AGGGAGAAAGGCGGACAGGTATCCGGTAAGCGGCAGGGTCGGAACAGGAGAGCGCACGAGGGAGCTTCCA
GGGGGAAACGCCTGGTATCTTTATAGTCCTGTCGGGTTTCGCCACCTCTGACTTGAGCGTCGATTTTTGT
GATGCTCGTCAGGGGGGCGGAGCCTATGGAAAAACGCCAGCAACGCGGCCTTTTTACGGTTCCTGGCCTT
TTGCTGGCCTTTTGCTCACATGT
Features (pLannotate 1.2.2; 14 found; start..end, strand, type, name):
     12..39      +  repeat_region  AAV2 ITR (fragment): inverted terminal repeat of adeno-associated virus serotype 2 inverted
     68..95      +  repeat_region  AAV2 ITR (fragment): inverted terminal repeat of adeno-associated virus serotype 2 inverted
    977..1693    +  CDS            SYFP2: SYFP2 is a basic (constitutively fluorescent) yellow fluorescent protein published in 2006, derived from Aequorea victoria. It is reported to be a very rapidly-maturing monomer with moderate acid sensitivity.
   1733..1890    +  misc_feature   WPRE (fragment): woodchuck hepatitis virus posttranscriptional regulatory element
   1896..1976    +  misc_feature   WPRE (fragment): woodchuck hepatitis virus posttranscriptional regulatory element
   1993..2104    +  polyA_signal   bGH poly(A) signal: bovine growth hormone polyadenylation signal
   2222..2362    +  repeat_region  AAV2 ITR: inverted terminal repeat of adeno-associated virus serotype 2 inverted
   2367..2418    -  misc_feature   bom (fragment): basis of mobility region from pBR322
   2437..2892    +  rep_origin     f1 ori (sequence partly withheld): f1 bacteriophage origin of replication; arrow indicates direction of (+) strand synthesis
   2893..2942    -  misc_feature   bom (fragment): basis of mobility region from pBR322
   3044..3079    -  CDS            rop (fragment): Rop protein, which maintains plasmids at low copy number; rop
   3174..3278    +  promoter       AmpR promoter: bla
   3279..4139    +  CDS            AmpR: β-lactamase; bla; confers resistance to ampicillin, carbenicillin, and related antibiotics
   4310..4898    +  rep_origin     ori: high-copy-number ColE1/pMB1/pBR322/pUC origin of replication
