[The description below was written by a language model from this plasmid's Addgene catalogue record and pLannotate feature annotations shown in this document.]
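Description:
AiP12311 - pAAV-AiE0226h-minBG-SYFP2-WPRE3-BGHpA (alias CN2311) is an AAV transfer plasmid built on a pAAV2 backbone. It is one of a large set of enhancer-driven AAV vectors developed for genetic access to cortical cell types. The sequenced plasmid is 4,959 nt and is maintained in E. coli through a high-copy ColE1/pUC-type origin, with ampicillin selection provided by the bla gene under its own promoter. An f1 phage origin and small remnants of pBR322 bom and rop sequences are also annotated in the backbone. The record lists a recombination-deficient growth strain, which is a common choice for keeping the repeat-rich AAV2 inverted terminal repeats intact. A complete ITR is annotated downstream of the cassette, whereas only short ITR fragments are detected at the upstream end.

Between the ITRs lies a compact reporter cassette. According to the name and catalogue fields, the AiE0226h enhancer sits upstream of a minimal beta-globin promoter (minBG), which has little activity on its own, so expression depends on the cell-type selectivity of the enhancer. Neither element is annotated in the feature table, but both presumably occupy the unannotated region between the upstream ITR and the reporter. They drive SYFP2, a rapidly maturing monomeric yellow fluorescent protein derived from Aequorea victoria. The reporter is followed by WPRE3, a shortened woodchuck hepatitis virus posttranscriptional element that appears as two WPRE fragments and boosts transcript expression while saving packaging space. A bovine growth hormone polyadenylation signal ends the cassette.

Once packaged into recombinant AAV, the construct is meant to label specific brain cell populations with fluorescence. The record does not state which population AiE0226h targets.
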