Addgene plasmid #230108: AiP12311 - pAAV-AiE0226h-minBG-SYFP2-WPRE3-BGHpA (Alias: CN2311)
Purpose: AiE0226h is an enhancer sequence, designed to drive AAV-mediated transgene expression in specific populations of brain cells
Depositing lab: Allen Institute for Brain Science & Boaz Levi. Depositing organization: Allen Institute. Publication: A suite of enhancer AAVs and transgenic mouse lines for genetic access to cortical cell types. Ben-Simon Y, Hooper M, Narayan S, Daigle TL, Dwivedi D, Way SW, Oster A, Stafford DA, Mich JK, Taormina MJ, Martinez RA, Opitz-Araya X, Roth JR, Alexander JR, Allen S, Amster A, Arbuckle J, Ayala A, Baker PM, Bakken TE, Barcelli T, Barta S, Bendrick J, Bertagnolli D, Bielstein C, Bishwakarma P, Bowlus J, Boyer G, Brouner K, Casian B, Casper T, Chakka AB, Chakrabarty R, Chance RK, Chavan S, Clark M, Colbert K, Collman F, Daniel S, Departee M, DiValentin P, Donadio N, Dotson N, Egdorf T, Fliss T, Gabitto M, Garcia J, Gary A, Gasperini M, Gloe J, Goldy J, Gore BB, Graybuck L, Greisman N, Haeseleer F, Halterman C, Haradon Z, Hastings SD, Helback O, Ho W, Hockemeyer D, Huang C, Huff S, Hunker A, Johansen N, Jones D, Juneau Z, Kalmbach B, Kannan M, Khem S, Kussick E, Kutsal R, Larsen R, Lee C, Lee AY, Leibly M, Lenz GH, Li S, Liang E, Lusk N, Madigan Z, Malloy J, Malone J, McCue R, Melchor J, Mollenkopf T, Moosman S, Morin E, Newman D, Ng L, Ngo K, Omstead V, Otto S, Oyama A, Pena N, Pham T, Phillips E, Pom CA, Potekhina L, Ransford S, Ray PL, Rette D, Reynoldson C, Rimorin C, Rocha D, Ruiz A, Sanchez REA, Sawyer L, Sedeno-Cortes A, Sevigny JP, Shapovalova N, Shepard N, Shulga L, Sigler AR, Siverts L, Soliman S, Somasundaram S, Staats B, Stewart K, Szelenyi E, Tieu M, Trader C, Tran A, van Velthoven CTJ, Walker M, Wang Y, Weed N, Wirthlin M, Wood T, Wynalda B, Yao Z, Zhou T, Ariza J, Dee N, Reding M, Ronellenfitch K, Mufti S, Sunkin SM, Smith KA, Esposito L, Waters J, Thyagarajan B, Yao S, Lein ES, Zeng H, Levi BP, Ngai J, Ting JT, Tasic B. Cell. 2025 May 16:S0092-8674(25)00513-6. doi: 10.1016/j.cell.2025.05.002. PubMed 40403729.
Backbone
  Vector backbone: pAAV2
  Vector type: AAV
Growth in bacteria
  Bacterial resistance: Ampicillin, 100 μg/mL
  Growth temperature: 37°C
  Growth strain: NEB Stable
  Copy number: High Copy
Gene/Insert
  Gene/Insert name: SYFP2
  Species: Synthetic
  Promoter: minBG
  Cloning method: Gibson Cloning
Terms and licenses: Academic/Nonprofit Terms; Industry Terms: Not Available to Industry
How to cite: AiP12311 - pAAV-AiE0226h-minBG-SYFP2-WPRE3-BGHpA (Alias: CN2311) was a gift from Allen Institute for Brain Science & Boaz Levi (Addgene plasmid # 230108 ; http://n2t.net/addgene:230108 ; RRID:Addgene_230108)
